Addgene plasmid #198149: p3991
Purpose: Mammalian expression of LAMP1
Depositing lab: Michael Hensel. Depositing organization: Universitaet Osnabrueck. Publication: Single molecule analyses reveal dynamics of Salmonella translocated effector proteins in host cell endomembranes. Goser V, Sander N, Schulte M, Scharte F, Franzkoch R, Liss V, Psathaki OE, Hensel M. Nat Commun. 2023 Mar 4;14(1):1240. doi: 10.1038/s41467-023-36758-9. PubMed 36870997.
Backbone
  Vector backbone: pSEMS
  Vector type: Mammalian Expression
Growth in bacteria
  Bacterial resistance: Ampicillin, 100 μg/mL
  Growth temperature: 37°C
  Growth strain: NEB Stable
  Copy number: Low Copy
Gene/Insert
  Gene/Insert name: PCMV::LAMP1::HaloTag::GFP
  Species: H. sapiens (human)
  Entrez Gene: LAMP1 (a.k.a. CD107a, LAMPA, LGP120)
  Tag / fusion protein: HaloTag-GFP (C terminal on insert)
  Cloning method: Restriction Enzyme; 5′ cloning site Unknown (unknown if destroyed)
Terms and licenses: Academic/Nonprofit Terms; Industry Terms: Not Available to Industry
How to cite: p3991 was a gift from Michael Hensel (Addgene plasmid # 198149 ; http://n2t.net/addgene:198149 ; RRID:Addgene_198149)
