[The description below was written by a language model from this plasmid's Addgene catalogue record and pLannotate feature annotations shown in this document.]
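Description:
p3991 is a mammalian expression plasmid built on the pSEMS backbone that encodes human LAMP1, a lysosome-associated membrane glycoprotein, fused at its C terminus to HaloTag followed by monomeric EGFP. In the 8,165 nt sequenced record, the fusion is driven by the human cytomegalovirus immediate-early enhancer and promoter, with a T7 promoter lying between the CMV promoter and the LAMP1 coding sequence. HaloTag is a modified bacterial dehalogenase that binds chloroalkane ligands covalently, so the fusion can be labelled with chosen synthetic dyes, while mEGFP provides constitutive green fluorescence.

Downstream of the fusion, the feature table shows a chimeric intron, an EMCV IRES and the Tn5 NeoR/KanR aminoglycoside phosphotransferase gene, ending in SV40 polyadenylation signals. This arrangement places the resistance gene on the same CMV-driven transcript as the fusion, so G418 selection in mammalian cells should be linked to expression of the tagged LAMP1. For propagation in E. coli the plasmid carries a ColE1/pUC-type origin and the β-lactamase gene with its own promoter for ampicillin selection. The origin is annotated as high-copy, although the catalogue lists the plasmid as low copy. Short annotated fragments (bom, a truncated HIV-1 LTR match, SV40 large T antigen, lacI and lac promoter/operator elements) appear to be backbone remnants or brief sequence matches rather than functional modules.

The associated publication concerns single-molecule analysis of Salmonella translocated effector proteins in host cell endomembranes. This suggests the construct serves as a dual-labelled marker of LAMP1-positive late endosomal and lysosomal membranes for live-cell and single-molecule imaging, though the record itself states only mammalian expression of LAMP1.
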