Features (pLannotate 1.2.2; 21 found; start..end, strand, type, name):
     28..80      -  misc_feature   bom (fragment): basis of mobility region from pBR322
    235..614     +  enhancer       CMV enhancer: human cytomegalovirus immediate early enhancer
    615..818     +  promoter       CMV promoter: human cytomegalovirus (CMV) immediate early promoter
    814..847     +  LTR            5' LTR (truncated) (fragment): truncated 5' long terminal repeat (LTR) from HIV-1
    863..881     +  promoter       T7 promoter: promoter for bacteriophage T7 RNA polymerase
    918..2168    +  CDS            LAMP1: LAMP1_HUMAN - Experimental evidence at protein level: Swiss-Prot protein existence level 1. (Microbial infection) Acts as a receptor for Lassa virus protein. From Homo sapiens (Human).
   2208..3091    +  CDS            HaloTag® (fragment): modified bacterial dehalogenase that forms covalent bonds with chloroalkane derivatives
   3156..3872    +  CDS            mEGFP: mEGFP is a basic (constitutively fluorescent) green fluorescent protein published in 2002, derived from Aequorea victoria. It has moderate acid sensitivity.
   3945..4174    +  intron         chimeric intron: chimera between introns from adenovirus and immunoglobulin heavy chain genes
   4354..4816    +  misc_feature   IRES: internal ribosome entry site (IRES) of the encephalomyocarditis virus (EMCV)
   4852..5655    +  CDS            NeoR/KanR: aminoglycoside phosphotransferase from Tn5; aph(3')-II (or nptII); confers resistance to neomycin, kanamycin, and G418 (Geneticin®)
   5678..5762    +  CDS            large T antigen (fragment): large T antigen from SV40 (simian virus 40)
   5785..5906    +  polyA_signal   SV40 poly(A) signal: SV40 polyadenylation signal
   5917..5968    +  polyA_signal   SV40 poly(A) signal (fragment): SV40 polyadenylation signal
   6032..6048    -  protein_bind   lac operator: The lac repressor binds to the lac operator to inhibit transcription in E. coli. This inhibition can be relieved by adding lactose or isopropyl-β-D-thiogalactopyranoside (IPTG). lac repressor encoded by lacI
   6056..6086    -  promoter       lac promoter: promoter for the E. coli lac operon
   6101..6122    -  protein_bind   CAP binding site: CAP binding activates transcription in the presence of cAMP. E. coli catabolite activator protein
   6135..6227    -  CDS            lacI (fragment): lac repressor; lacI; The lac repressor binds to the lac operator to inhibit transcription in E. coli. This inhibition can be relieved by adding lactose or isopropyl-β-D-thiogalactopyranoside (IPTG).
   6410..6998    -  rep_origin     ori: high-copy-number ColE1/pMB1/pBR322/pUC origin of replication
   7169..8029    -  CDS            AmpR: β-lactamase; bla; confers resistance to ampicillin, carbenicillin, and related antibiotics
   8030..8134    -  promoter       AmpR promoter: bla
>Addgene plasmid #198149 | p3991 | addgene full sequence | sequence record 388089 | Addgene NGS Result
GACGGATCGGGAGATCTCCCGATCCCCTATGGTGCACTCTCAGTACAATCTGCTCTGATGCCGCATAGTT
AAGCCAGTATCTGCTCCCTGCTTGTGTGTTGGAGGTCGCTGAGTAGTGCGCGAGCAAAATTTAAGCTACA
ACAAGGCAAGGCTTGACCGACAATTGCATGAAGAATCTGCTTAGGGTTAGGCGTTTTGCGCTGCTTCGCG
ATGTACGGGCCAGATATACGCGTTGACATTGATTATTGACTAGTTATTAATAGTAATCAATTACGGGGTC
ATTAGTTCATAGCCCATATATGGAGTTCCGCGTTACATAACTTACGGTAAATGGCCCGCCTGGCTGACCG
CCCAACGACCCCCGCCCATTGACGTCAATAATGACGTATGTTCCCATAGTAACGCCAATAGGGACTTTCC
ATTGACGTCAATGGGTGGAGTATTTACGGTAAACTGCCCACTTGGCAGTACATCAAGTGTATCATATGCC
AAGTACGCCCCCTATTGACGTCAATGACGGTAAATGGCCCGCCTGGCATTATGCCCAGTACATGACCTTA
TGGGACTTTCCTACTTGGCAGTACATCTACGTATTAGTCATCGCTATTACCATGGTGATGCGGTTTTGGC
AGTACATCAATGGGCGTGGATAGCGGTTTGACTCACGGGGATTTCCAAGTCTCCACCCCATTGACGTCAA
TGGGAGTTTGTTTTGGCACCAAAATCAACGGGACTTTCCAAAATGTCGTAACAACTCCGCCCCATTGACG
CAAATGGGCGGTAGGCGTGTACGGTGGGAGGTCTATATAAGCAGAGCTCTCTGGCTAACTAGAGAACCCA
CTGCTTACTGGCTTATCGAAATTAATACGACTCACTATAGGGAGACCCAAGCTTGGTACCGAGCTCGGAT
CGATATCATGGCGGCCCCCGGCAGCGCCCGGCGACCCCTGCTGCTGCTACTGCTGTTGCTGCTGCTCGGC
CTCATGCATTGTGCGTCAGCAGCAATGTTTATGGTGAAAAATGGCAACGGGACCGCGTGCATAATGGCCA
ACTTCTCTGCTGCCTTCTCAGTGAACTACGACACCAAGAGTGGCCCTAAGAACATGACCTTTGACCTGCC
ATCAGATGCCACAGTGGTGCTCAACCGCAGCTCCTGTGGAAAAGAGAACACTTCTGACCCCAGTCTCGTG
ATTGCTTTTGGAAGAGGACATACACTCACTCTCAATTTCACGAGAAATGCAACACGTTACAGCGTCCAGC
TCATGAGTTTTGTTTATAACTTGTCAGACACACACCTTTTCCCCAATGCGAGCTCCAAAGAAATCAAGAC
TGTGGAATCTATAACTGACATCAGGGCAGATATAGATAAAAAATACAGATGTGTTAGTGGCACCCAGGTC
CACATGAACAACGTGACCGTAACGCTCCATGATGCCACCATCCAGGCGTACCTTTCCAACAGCAGCTTCA
GCAGGGGAGAGACACGCTGTGAACAAGACAGGCCTTCCCCAACCACAGCGCCCCCTGCGCCACCCAGCCC
CTCGCCCTCACCCGTGCCCAAGAGCCCCTCTGTGGACAAGTACAACGTGAGCGGCACCAACGGGACCTGC
CTGCTGGCCAGCATGGGGCTGCAGCTGAACCTCACCTATGAGAGGAAGGACAACACGACGGTGACAAGGC
TTCTCAACATCAACCCCAACAAGACCTCGGCCAGCGGGAGCTGCGGCGCCCACCTGGTGACTCTGGAGCT
GCACAGCGAGGGCACCACCGTCCTGCTCTTCCAGTTCGGGATGAATGCAAGTTCTAGCCGGTTTTTCCTA
CAAGGAATCCAGTTGAATACAATTCTTCCTGACGCCAGAGACCCTGCCTTTAAAGCTGCCAACGGCTCCC
TGCGAGCGCTGCAGGCCACAGTCGGCAATTCCTACAAGTGCAACGCGGAGGAGCACGTCCGTGTCACGAA
GGCGTTTTCAGTCAATATATTCAAAGTGTGGGTCCAGGCTTTCAAGGTGGAAGGTGGCCAGTTTGGCTCT
GTGGAGGAGTGTCTGCTGGACGAGAACAGCATGCTGATCCCCATCGCTGTGGGTGGTGCCCTGGCGGGGC
TGGTCCTCATCGTCCTCATCGCCTACCTCGTCGGCAGGAAGAGGAGTCACGCAGGCTACCAGACTATCCG
GGATCCACCGGTCGCCACCGAATTCCATATGGGATCCGAAATCGGTACTGGCTTTCCATTCGACCCCCAT
TATGTGGAAGTCCTGGGCGAGCGCATGCACTACGTCGATGTTGGTCCGCGCGATGGCACCCCTGTGCTGT
TCCTGCACGGTAACCCGACCTCCTCCTACGTGTGGCGCAACATCATCCCGCATGTTGCACCGACCCATCG
CTGCATTGCTCCAGACCTGATCGGTATGGGCAAATCCGACAAACCAGACCTGGGTTATTTCTTCGACGAC
CACGTCCGCTTCATGGATGCCTTCATCGAAGCCCTGGGTCTGGAAGAGGTCGTCCTGGTCATTCACGACT
GGGGCTCCGCTCTGGGTTTCCACTGGGCCAAGCGCAATCCAGAGCGCGTCAAAGGTATTGCATTTATGGA
GTTCATCCGCCCTATCCCGACCTGGGACGAATGGCCAGAATTTGCCCGCGAGACCTTCCAGGCCTTCCGC
ACCACCGACGTCGGCCGCAAGCTGATCATCGATCAGAACGTTTTTATCGAGGGTACGCTGCCGATGGGTG
TCGTCCGCCCGCTGACTGAAGTCGAGATGGACCATTACCGCGAGCCGTTCCTGAATCCTGTTGACCGCGA
GCCACTGTGGCGCTTCCCAAACGAGCTGCCAATCGCCGGTGAGCCAGCGAACATCGTCGCGCTGGTCGAA
GAATACATGGACTGGCTGCACCAGTCCCCTGTCCCGAAGCTGCTGTTCTGGGGCACCCCAGGCGTTCTGA
TCCCACCGGCCGAAGCCGCTCGCCTGGCCAAAAGCCTGCCTAACTGCAAGGCTGTGGACATCGGCCCGGG
TCTGAATCTGCTGCAAGAAGACAACCCGGACCTGATCGGCAGCGAGATCGCGCGCTGGCTGTCTACTCTG
GAGATTTCCGGTCCTGCAGGTATAGGCGCGCCAGGATCCGGCCATGGCACAGGCTCAACAGGCTCAGGCT
CATCAATGGTGAGCAAGGGCGAGGAGCTGTTCACCGGGGTGGTGCCCATCCTGGTCGAGCTGGACGGCGA
CGTAAACGGCCACAAGTTCAGCGTGTCCGGCGAGGGCGAGGGCGATGCCACCTACGGCAAGCTGACCCTG
AAGTTCATCTGCACCACCGGCAAGCTGCCCGTGCCCTGGCCCACCCTCGTGACCACCCTGACCTACGGCG
TGCAGTGCTTCAGCCGCTACCCCGACCACATGAAGCAGCACGACTTCTTCAAGTCCGCCATGCCCGAAGG
CTACGTCCAGGAGCGCACCATCTTCTTCAAGGACGACGGCAACTACAAGACCCGCGCCGAGGTGAAGTTC
GAGGGCGACACCCTGGTGAACCGCATCGAGCTGAAGGGCATCGACTTCAAGGAGGACGGCAACATCCTGG
GGCACAAGCTGGAGTACAACTACAACAGCCACAACGTCTATATCATGGCCGACAAGCAGAAGAACGGCAT
CAAGGTGAACTTCAAGATCCGCCACAACATCGAGGACGGCAGCGTGCAGCTCGCCGACCACTACCAGCAG
AACACCCCCATCGGCGACGGCCCCGTGCTGCTGCCCGACAACCACTACCTGAGCACCCAGTCCAAACTGA
GCAAAGACCCCAACGAGAAGCGCGATCACATGGTCCTGCTGGAGTTCGTGACCGCCGCCGGGATCACTCT
CGGCATGGACGAGCTGTACAAGTGAGGCGGCCGCATAGATAACTGATCCAGTGTGCTGGAATTAATTCGC
TGTCTGCGAGGGCCAGCTGTTGGGGTGAGTACTCCCTCTCAAAAGCGGGCATGACTTCTGCGCTAAGATT
GTCAGTTTCCAAAAACGAGGAGGATTTGATATTCACCTGGCCCGCGGTGATGCCTTTGAGGGTGGCCGCG
TCCATCTGGTCAGAAAAGACAATCTTTTTGTTGTCAAGCTTGAGGTGTGGCAGGCTTGAGATCTGGCCAT
ACACTTGAGTGACAATGACATCCACTTTGCCTTTCTCTCCACAGGTGTCCACTCCCAGGTCCAACTGCAG
GTCGAGCATGCATCTAGGGCGGCCAATTCCGCCCCTCTCCCCCCCCCCCCCCTCCCCCCCCCCTAACGTT
ACTGGCCGAAGCCGCTTGGAATAAGGCCGGTGTGCGTTTGTCTATATGTTATTTTCCACCATATTGCCGT
CTTTTGGCAATGTGAGGGCCCGGAAACCTGGCCCTGTCTTCTTGACGAGCATTCCTAGGGGTCTTTCCCC
TCTCGCCAAAGGAATGCAAGGTCTGTTGAATGTCGTGAAGGAAGCAGTTCCTCTGGAAGCTTCTTGAAGA
CAAACAACGTCTGTAGCGACCCTTTGCAGGCAGCGGAACCCCCCACCTGGCGACAGGTGCCTCTGCGGCC
AAAAGCCACGTGTATAAGATACACCTGCAAAGGCGGCACAACCCCAGTGCCACGTTGTGAGTTGGATAGT
TGTGGAAAGAGTCAAATGGCTCTCCTCAAGCGTATTCAACAAGGGGCTGAAGGATGCCCAGAAGGTACCC
CATTGTATGGGATCTGATCTGGGGCCTCGGTGCACATGCTTTACATGTGTTTAGTCGAGGTTAAAAAAAC
GTCTAGGCCCCCCGAACCACGGGGACGTGGTTTTCCTTTGAAAAACACGATGATAAGCTTGCCACAACCC
GGGATAATTCCTGCAGCCAATATGGGATCGGCCATTGAACAAGATGGATTGCACGCAGGTTCTCCGGCCG
CTTGGGTGGAGAGGCTATTCGGCTATGACTGGGCACAACAGACAATCGGCTGCTCTGATGCCGCCGTGTT
CCGGCTGTCAGCGCAGGGGCGCCCGGTTCTTTTTGTCAAGACCGACCTGTCCGGTGCCCTGAATGAACTG
CAGGACGAGGCAGCGCGGCTATCGTGGCTGGCCACGACGGGCGTTCCTTGCGCAGCTGTGCTCGACGTTG
TCACTGAAGCGGGAAGGGACTGGCTGCTATTGGGCGAAGTGCCGGGGCAGGATCTCCTGTCATCTCACCT
TGCTCCTGCCGAGAAAGTATCCATCATGGCTGATGCAATGCGGCGGCTGCATACGCTTGATCCGGCTACC
TGCCCATTCGACCACCAAGCGAAACATCGCATCGAGCGAGCACGTACTCGGATGGAAGCCGGTCTTGTCG
ATCAGGATGATCTGGACGAAGAGCATCAGGGGCTCGCGCCAGCCGAACTGTTCGCCAGGCTCAAGGCGCG
CATGCCCGACGGCGATGATCTCGTCGTGACCCATGGCGATGCCTGCTTGCCGAATATCATGGTGGAAAAT
GGCCGCTTTTCTGGATTCATCGACTGTGGCCGGCTGGGTGTGGCGGACCGCTATCAGGACATAGCGTTGG
CTACCCGTGATATTGCTGAAGAGCTTGGCGGCGAATGGGCTGACCGCTTCCTCGTGCTTTACGGTATCGC
CGCTCCCGATTCGCAGCGCATCGCCTTCTATCGCCTTCTTGACGAGTTCTTCTGAGGGGATCAATTCTCT
AGATAACTGATCATAATCAGCCATACCACATTTGTAGAGGTTTTACTTGCTTTAAAAAACCTCCCACACC
TCCCCCTGAACCTGAAACATAAAATGAATGCAATTGTTGTTGTTAACTTGTTTATTGCAGCTTATAATGG
TTACAAATAAAGCAATAGCATCACAAATTTCACAAATAAAGCATTTTTTTCACTGCATTCTAGTTGTGGT
TTGTCCAAACTCATCAATGTATCTTAACGCGTCGAGTGCATTCTAGTTGTGGTTTGTCCAAACTCATCAA
TGTATCTTATCATGTCTGTATACCGTCGACCTCTAGCTAGAGCTTGGCGTAATCATGGTCATAGCTGTTT
CCTGTGTGAAATTGTTATCCGCTCACAATTCCACACAACATACGAGCCGGAAGCATAAAGTGTAAAGCCT
GGGGTGCCTAATGAGTGAGCTAACTCACATTAATTGCGTTGCGCTCACTGCCCGCTTTCCAGTCGGGAAA
CCTGTCGTGCCAGCTGCATTAATGAATCGGCCAACGCGCGGGGAGAGGCGGTTTGCGTATTGGGCGCTCT
TCCGCTTCCTCGCTCACTGACTCGCTGCGCTCGGTCGTTCGGCTGCGGCGAGCGGTATCAGCTCACTCAA
AGGCGGTAATACGGTTATCCACAGAATCAGGGGATAACGCAGGAAAGAACATGTGAGCAAAAGGCCAGCA
AAAGGCCAGGAACCGTAAAAAGGCCGCGTTGCTGGCGTTTTTCCATAGGCTCCGCCCCCCTGACGAGCAT
CACAAAAATCGACGCTCAAGTCAGAGGTGGCGAAACCCGACAGGACTATAAAGATACCAGGCGTTTCCCC
CTGGAAGCTCCCTCGTGCGCTCTCCTGTTCCGACCCTGCCGCTTACCGGATACCTGTCCGCCTTTCTCCC
TTCGGGAAGCGTGGCGCTTTCTCATAGCTCACGCTGTAGGTATCTCAGTTCGGTGTAGGTCGTTCGCTCC
AAGCTGGGCTGTGTGCACGAACCCCCCGTTCAGCCCGACCGCTGCGCCTTATCCGGTAACTATCGTCTTG
AGTCCAACCCGGTAAGACACGACTTATCGCCACTGGCAGCAGCCACTGGTAACAGGATTAGCAGAGCGAG
GTATGTAGGCGGTGCTACAGAGTTCTTGAAGTGGTGGCCTAACTACGGCTACACTAGAAGAACAGTATTT
GGTATCTGCGCTCTGCTGAAGCCAGTTACCTTCGGAAAAAGAGTTGGTAGCTCTTGATCCGGCAAACAAA
CCACCGCTGGTAGCGGTGGTTTTTTTGTTTGCAAGCAGCAGATTACGCGCAGAAAAAAAGGATCTCAAGA
AGATCCTTTGATCTTTTCTACGGGGTCTGACGCTCAGTGGAACGAAAACTCACGTTAAGGGATTTTGGTC
ATGAGATTATCAAAAAGGATCTTCACCTAGATCCTTTTAAATTAAAAATGAAGTTTTAAATCAATCTAAA
GTATATATGAGTAAACTTGGTCTGACAGTTACCAATGCTTAATCAGTGAGGCACCTATCTCAGCGATCTG
TCTATTTCGTTCATCCATAGTTGCCTGACTCCCCGTCGTGTAGATAACTACGATACGGGAGGGCTTACCA
TCTGGCCCCAGTGCTGCAATGATACCGCGAGACCCACGCTCACCGGCTCCAGATTTATCAGCAATAAACC
AGCCAGCCGGAAGGGCCGAGCGCAGAAGTGGTCCTGCAACTTTATCCGCCTCCATCCAGTCTATTAATTG
TTGCCGGGAAGCTAGAGTAAGTAGTTCGCCAGTTAATAGTTTGCGCAACGTTGTTGCCATTGCTACAGGC
ATCGTGGTGTCACGCTCGTCGTTTGGTATGGCTTCATTCAGCTCCGGTTCCCAACGATCAAGGCGAGTTA
CATGATCCCCCATGTTGTGCAAAAAAGCGGTTAGCTCCTTCGGTCCTCCGATCGTTGTCAGAAGTAAGTT
GGCCGCAGTGTTATCACTCATGGTTATGGCAGCACTGCATAATTCTCTTACTGTCATGCCATCCGTAAGA
TGCTTTTCTGTGACTGGTGAGTACTCAACCAAGTCATTCTGAGAATAGTGTATGCGGCGACCGAGTTGCT
CTTGCCCGGCGTCAATACGGGATAATACCGCGCCACATAGCAGAACTTTAAAAGTGCTCATCATTGGAAA
ACGTTCTTCGGGGCGAAAACTCTCAAGGATCTTACCGCTGTTGAGATCCAGTTCGATGTAACCCACTCGT
GCACCCAACTGATCTTCAGCATCTTTTACTTTCACCAGCGTTTCTGGGTGAGCAAAAACAGGAAGGCAAA
ATGCCGCAAAAAAGGGAATAAGGGCGACACGGAAATGTTGAATACTCATACTCTTCCTTTTTCAATATTA
TTGAAGCATTTATCAGGGTTATTGTCTCATGAGCGGATACATATTTGAATGTATTTAGAAAAATAAACAA
ATAGGGGTTCCGCGCACATTTCCCCGAAAAGTGCCACCTGACGTC
